Addgene plasmid #80049: pCMV-EPN-01(ΔL1)
Purpose: Expression of EPN-01 mutated in TSG101 binding site.
Depositing lab: Wesley Sundquist. Depositing organization: University of Utah. Publication: Designed proteins induce the formation of nanocage-containing extracellular vesicles. Votteler J, Ogohara C, Yi S, Hsia Y, Nattermann U, Belnap DM, King NP, Sundquist WI. Nature. 2016 Dec 8;540(7632):292-295. doi: 10.1038/nature20607. Epub 2016 Nov 30. PubMed 27919066.
Backbone
  Vector backbone: pCMV(WT)
  Backbone manufacturer: ...
  Backbone size w/o insert (bp): 5478
  Total vector size (bp): 6305
  Vector type: Mammalian Expression
  Selectable markers: Neomycin (select with G418)
Growth in bacteria
  Bacterial resistance: Ampicillin, 100 μg/mL
  Growth temperature: 37°C
  Growth strain: DH5alpha
  Copy number: High Copy
Gene/Insert
  Gene/Insert name: EPN-01(deltaPTAP)
  Species: Synthetic
  Insert size (bp): 849
  Mutation: PTAP10AAAA
  Promoter: CMV
  Tag / fusion protein: Myc
  Cloning method: Restriction Enzyme; 5′ cloning site NdeI (not destroyed); 3′ cloning site XhoI (not destroyed)
  Sequencing primers: 5′ T7; 3′ BGHR
Terms and licenses: Academic/Nonprofit Terms; Industry Terms: Not Available to Industry
How to cite: pCMV-EPN-01(ΔL1) was a gift from Wesley Sundquist (Addgene plasmid # 80049 ; http://n2t.net/addgene:80049 ; RRID:Addgene_80049)
