[The description below was written by a language model from this plasmid's Addgene catalogue record and pLannotate feature annotations shown in this document.]
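Description:
pCMV-EPN-01(ΔL1) is a 6.3 kb mammalian expression plasmid built on a pCMV(WT) backbone. It is maintained in E. coli through a high-copy ColE1/pUC-type origin and an ampicillin resistance gene (β-lactamase with its own promoter). It also carries an f1 phage origin. For selection in mammalian cells, an SV40 enhancer/early promoter drives the neomycin phosphotransferase gene, which is followed by an SV40 polyadenylation signal and allows G418 selection. The annotated lac promoter/operator, lacI fragment, ble fragment and bom fragment appear to be backbone remnants with no evident role in the expression cassette.

The payload is an 849 bp synthetic open reading frame, EPN-01(deltaPTAP). It sits between NdeI and XhoI sites downstream of the human CMV immediate-early enhancer and promoter, and transcription ends at the bovine growth hormone poly(A) signal. A T7 promoter lies just upstream of the insert and serves as a sequencing primer site. The protein carries a Myc tag, although the record does not state the tag's position. Automated annotation recognises only one part of the insert, a segment matching the p6 region of HIV-1 Gag, which normally promotes particle budding by recruiting the host factors TSG101 and ALIX (PDCD6IP/AIP1). The remainder of the designed coding sequence is unannotated.

In this variant the PTAP motif is replaced by four alanines (PTAP10AAAA), which disrupts the TSG101 binding site. The associated publication concerns designed proteins that induce the formation of nanocage-containing extracellular vesicles. The construct therefore most likely serves as a mutant comparison to parental EPN-01 for testing whether TSG101 recruitment is needed for vesicle release.
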