Features (pLannotate 1.2.2; 20 found; start..end, strand, type, name):
     28..80      -  misc_feature   bom (fragment): basis of mobility region from pBR322
    235..614     +  enhancer       CMV enhancer: human cytomegalovirus immediate early enhancer
    615..818     +  promoter       CMV promoter: human cytomegalovirus (CMV) immediate early promoter
    814..847     +  LTR            5' LTR (truncated) (fragment): truncated 5' long terminal repeat (LTR) from HIV-1
    863..881     +  promoter       T7 promoter: promoter for bacteriophage T7 RNA polymerase
   1642..1797    +  CDS            gag (fragment): GAG_HV1H2 - Experimental evidence at protein level: Swiss-Prot protein existence level 1. [p6-gag]: Plays a role in budding of the assembled particle by interacting with the host class E VPS proteins TSG101 and PDCD6IP/AIP1. From Human immunodeficiency virus type 1 group M subtype B (isolate HXB2) (HIV-1).
   1902..2126    +  polyA_signal   bGH poly(A) signal: bovine growth hormone polyadenylation signal
   2130..2151    +  promoter       SV40 promoter (fragment): SV40 enhancer and early promoter
   2172..2600    +  rep_origin     f1 ori (sequence partly withheld): f1 bacteriophage origin of replication; arrow indicates direction of (+) strand synthesis
   2614..2943    +  promoter       SV40 promoter: SV40 enhancer and early promoter
   3010..3801    +  CDS            neo: KKA2_KLEPN - Also known as kan, nptII. Experimental evidence at protein level: Swiss-Prot protein existence level 1. Resistance to kanamycin, neomycin, paromomycin, ribostamycin, butirosin and gentamicin B. From Klebsiella pneumoniae.
   3825..3983    +  CDS            ble (fragment): BLE_KLEPN - Experimental evidence at protein level: Swiss-Prot protein existence level 1. Binding protein with a strong affinity to the bleomycin family of antibiotics. Binds to CL990; an antimitotic-antibiotic compound. From Klebsiella pneumoniae.
   3978..4099    +  polyA_signal   SV40 poly(A) signal: SV40 polyadenylation signal
   4172..4188    -  protein_bind   lac operator: The lac repressor binds to the lac operator to inhibit transcription in E. coli. This inhibition can be relieved by adding lactose or isopropyl-β-D-thiogalactopyranoside (IPTG). lac repressor encoded by lacI
   4196..4226    -  promoter       lac promoter: promoter for the E. coli lac operon
   4241..4262    -  protein_bind   CAP binding site: CAP binding activates transcription in the presence of cAMP. E. coli catabolite activator protein
   4275..4367    -  CDS            lacI (fragment): lac repressor; lacI; The lac repressor binds to the lac operator to inhibit transcription in E. coli. This inhibition can be relieved by adding lactose or isopropyl-β-D-thiogalactopyranoside (IPTG).
   4550..5138    -  rep_origin     ori: high-copy-number ColE1/pMB1/pBR322/pUC origin of replication
   5309..6169    -  CDS            AmpR: β-lactamase; bla; confers resistance to ampicillin, carbenicillin, and related antibiotics
   6170..6274    -  promoter       AmpR promoter: bla
>Addgene plasmid #80049 | pCMV-EPN-01(ΔL1) | depositor full sequence | sequence record 150322 | pCMV-EPN-01(ΔL1) sequence 6305 bps
GACGGATCGGGAGATCTCCCGATCCCCTATGGTGCACTCTCAGTACAATCTGCTCTGATGCCGCATAGTT
AAGCCAGTATCTGCTCCCTGCTTGTGTGTTGGAGGTCGCTGAGTAGTGCGCGAGCAAAATTTAAGCTACA
ACAAGGCAAGGCTTGACCGACAATTGCATGAAGAATCTGCTTAGGGTTAGGCGTTTTGCGCTGCTTCGCG
ATGTACGGGCCAGATATACGCGTTGACATTGATTATTGACTAGTTATTAATAGTAATCAATTACGGGGTC
ATTAGTTCATAGCCCATATATGGAGTTCCGCGTTACATAACTTACGGTAAATGGCCCGCCTGGCTGACCG
CCCAACGACCCCCGCCCATTGACGTCAATAATGACGTATGTTCCCATAGTAACGCCAATAGGGACTTTCC
ATTGACGTCAATGGGTGGAGTATTTACGGTAAACTGCCCACTTGGCAGTACATCAAGTGTATCATATGCC
AAGTACGCCCCCTATTGACGTCAATGACGGTAAATGGCCCGCCTGGCATTATGCCCAGTACATGACCTTA
TGGGACTTTCCTACTTGGCAGTACATCTACGTATTAGTCATCGCTATTACCATGGTGATGCGGTTTTGGC
AGTACATCAATGGGCGTGGATAGCGGTTTGACTCACGGGGATTTCCAAGTCTCCACCCCATTGACGTCAA
TGGGAGTTTGTTTTGGCACCAAAATCAACGGGACTTTCCAAAATGTCGTAACAACTCCGCCCCATTGACG
CAAATGGGCGGTAGGCGTGTACGGTGGGAGGTCTATATAAGCAGAGCTCTCTGGCTAACTAGAGAACCCA
CTGCTTACTGGCTTATCGAAATTAATACGACTCACTATAGGGAGACCCAAGCTGGCTAGCGTTTAAACGG
GCCCTCTAGAATTATCGATCCGGAGGTACCCGGGCGGCCGCATGGGTGCGCGTGCGTCTGGTTCTAAATC
TGGCTCCGGCTCTGACTCTGGTAGCAAAATCGAAGAGCTGTTCAAGAAACACAAGATCGTTGCCGTGCTG
CGTGCCAATAGTGTGGAAGAAGCGAAAAAGAAAGCGCTGGCGGTTTTCCTGGGCGGCGTTCATCTGATTG
AAATTACCTTTACCGTGCCGGATGCGGATACCGTGATTAAGGAACTGAGCTTTCTGAAGGAAATGGGCGC
GATTATTGGTGCGGGCACCGTGACCAGCGTGGAGCAGTGCCGTAAAGCGGTGGAAAGTGGCGCCGAATTC
ATTGTGAGTCCGCACCTGGACGAGGAAATTAGCCAATTTTGCAAGGAGAAGGGTGTGTTCTATATGCCAG
GCGTTATGACCCCGACCGAACTGGTGAAAGCCATGAAACTGGGCCATACCATCTTAAAACTGTTTCCGGG
TGAGGTGGTGGGTCCGCAGTTTGTTAAAGCGATGAAAGGTCCGTTTCCGAATGTGAAATTTGTGCCAACC
GGCGGTGTTAATCTGGACAATGTGTGCGAATGGTTCAAAGCGGGCGTGCTGGCCGTGGGCGTGGGCAGCG
CGTTAGTGAAAGGCACCCCGGTGGAAGTGGCGGAAAAGGCCAAGGCGTTCGTTGAGAAGATTCGTGGCTG
CACCGAACAGAAACTGATTAGCGAAGAAGATCTGCAGTCTCGTCCGGAAGCGGCCGCAGCGCCGGAAGAA
TCTTTCCGTTCTGGTGTTGAAACCACCACGCCACCGCAAAAACAGGAGCCGATCGACAAAGAACTGTACC
CGCTGACCTCTCTGCGTTCTCTGTTCGGTAACGACCCGTCTTCTCAGTGACTCGAGAAGCTTGCTAGCAG
ATCTTTTTCCCTCTGCCAAAAATTATGGGGACATCATGAAGCCCCTTGAGCACTTAAGTTTAAACCGCTG
ATCAGCCTCGACTGTGCCTTCTAGTTGCCAGCCATCTGTTGTTTGCCCCTCCCCCGTGCCTTCCTTGACC
CTGGAAGGTGCCACTCCCACTGTCCTTTCCTAATAAAATGAGGAAATTGCATCGCATTGTCTGAGTAGGT
GTCATTCTATTCTGGGGGGTGGGGTGGGGCAGGACAGCAAGGGGGAGGATTGGGAAGACAATAGCAGGCA
TGCTGGGGATGCGGTGGGCTCTATGGCTTCTGAGGCGGAAAGAACCAGCTGGGGCTCTAGGGGGTATCCC
C
[124 nt withheld, positions 2172-2295]
C
[91 nt withheld, positions 2297-2387]
A
[49 nt withheld, positions 2389-2437]
CCTTTGACGTTGGAGTCCACGTTCTTT
[37 nt withheld, positions 2465-2501]
ACCCTATCTCGGTCTATTCTTTTGATTTATAAGGGATTTTGCCGATTTCGGCCTATTGGTTAAAAAATGA
GCTGATTTAACAAAAATTTAACGCGAATTAATTCTGTGGAATGTGTGTCAGTTAGGGTGTGGAAAGTCCC
CAGGCTCCCCAGCAGGCAGAAGTATGCAAAGCATGCATCTCAATTAGTCAGCAACCAGGTGTGGAAAGTC
CCCAGGCTCCCCAGCAGGCAGAAGTATGCAAAGCATGCATCTCAATTAGTCAGCAACCATAGTCCCGCCC
CTAACTCCGCCCATCCCGCCCCTAACTCCGCCCAGTTCCGCCCATTCTCCGCCCCATGGCTGACTAATTT
TTTTTATTTATGCAGAGGCCGAGGCCGCCTCTGCCTCTGAGCTATTCCAGAAGTAGTGAGGAGGCTTTTT
TGGAGGCCTAGGCTTTTGCAAAAAGCTCCCGGGAGCTTGTATATCCATTTTCGGATCTGATCAAGAGACA
GGATGAGGATCGTTTCGCATGATTGAACAAGATGGATTGCACGCAGGTTCTCCGGCCGCTTGGGTGGAGA
GGCTATTCGGCTATGACTGGGCACAACAGACAATCGGCTGCTCTGATGCCGCCGTGTTCCGGCTGTCAGC
GCAGGGGCGCCCGGTTCTTTTTGTCAAGACCGACCTGTCCGGTGCCCTGAATGAACTGCAGGACGAGGCA
GCGCGGCTATCGTGGCTGGCCACGACGGGCGTTCCTTGCGCAGCTGTGCTCGACGTTGTCACTGAAGCGG
GAAGGGACTGGCTGCTATTGGGCGAAGTGCCGGGGCAGGATCTCCTGTCATCTCACCTTGCTCCTGCCGA
GAAAGTATCCATCATGGCTGATGCAATGCGGCGGCTGCATACGCTTGATCCGGCTACCTGCCCATTCGAC
CACCAAGCGAAACATCGCATCGAGCGAGCACGTACTCGGATGGAAGCCGGTCTTGTCGATCAGGATGATC
TGGACGAAGAGCATCAGGGGCTCGCGCCAGCCGAACTGTTCGCCAGGCTCAAGGCGCGCATGCCCGACGG
CGAGGATCTCGTCGTGACCCATGGCGATGCCTGCTTGCCGAATATCATGGTGGAAAATGGCCGCTTTTCT
GGATTCATCGACTGTGGCCGGCTGGGTGTGGCGGACCGCTATCAGGACATAGCGTTGGCTACCCGTGATA
TTGCTGAAGAGCTTGGCGGCGAATGGGCTGACCGCTTCCTCGTGCTTTACGGTATCGCCGCTCCCGATTC
GCAGCGCATCGCCTTCTATCGCCTTCTTGACGAGTTCTTCTGAGCGGGACTCTGGGGTTCGAAATGACCG
ACCAAGCGACGCCCAACCTGCCATCACGAGATTTCGATTCCACCGCCGCCTTCTATGAAAGGTTGGGCTT
CGGAATCGTTTTCCGGGACGCCGGCTGGATGATCCTCCAGCGCGGGGATCTCATGCTGGAGTTCTTCGCC
CACCCCAACTTGTTTATTGCAGCTTATAATGGTTACAAATAAAGCAATAGCATCACAAATTTCACAAATA
AAGCATTTTTTTCACTGCATTCTAGTTGTGGTTTGTCCAAACTCATCAATGTATCTTATCATGTCTGTAT
ACCGTCGACCTCTAGCTAGAGCTTGGCGTAATCATGGTCATAGCTGTTTCCTGTGTGAAATTGTTATCCG
CTCACAATTCCACACAACATACGAGCCGGAAGCATAAAGTGTAAAGCCTGGGGTGCCTAATGAGTGAGCT
AACTCACATTAATTGCGTTGCGCTCACTGCCCGCTTTCCAGTCGGGAAACCTGTCGTGCCAGCTGCATTA
ATGAATCGGCCAACGCGCGGGGAGAGGCGGTTTGCGTATTGGGCGCTCTTCCGCTTCCTCGCTCACTGAC
TCGCTGCGCTCGGTCGTTCGGCTGCGGCGAGCGGTATCAGCTCACTCAAAGGCGGTAATACGGTTATCCA
CAGAATCAGGGGATAACGCAGGAAAGAACATGTGAGCAAAAGGCCAGCAAAAGGCCAGGAACCGTAAAAA
GGCCGCGTTGCTGGCGTTTTTCCATAGGCTCCGCCCCCCTGACGAGCATCACAAAAATCGACGCTCAAGT
CAGAGGTGGCGAAACCCGACAGGACTATAAAGATACCAGGCGTTTCCCCCTGGAAGCTCCCTCGTGCGCT
CTCCTGTTCCGACCCTGCCGCTTACCGGATACCTGTCCGCCTTTCTCCCTTCGGGAAGCGTGGCGCTTTC
TCATAGCTCACGCTGTAGGTATCTCAGTTCGGTGTAGGTCGTTCGCTCCAAGCTGGGCTGTGTGCACGAA
CCCCCCGTTCAGCCCGACCGCTGCGCCTTATCCGGTAACTATCGTCTTGAGTCCAACCCGGTAAGACACG
ACTTATCGCCACTGGCAGCAGCCACTGGTAACAGGATTAGCAGAGCGAGGTATGTAGGCGGTGCTACAGA
GTTCTTGAAGTGGTGGCCTAACTACGGCTACACTAGAAGAACAGTATTTGGTATCTGCGCTCTGCTGAAG
CCAGTTACCTTCGGAAAAAGAGTTGGTAGCTCTTGATCCGGCAAACAAACCACCGCTGGTAGCGGTGGTT
TTTTTGTTTGCAAGCAGCAGATTACGCGCAGAAAAAAAGGATCTCAAGAAGATCCTTTGATCTTTTCTAC
GGGGTCTGACGCTCAGTGGAACGAAAACTCACGTTAAGGGATTTTGGTCATGAGATTATCAAAAAGGATC
TTCACCTAGATCCTTTTAAATTAAAAATGAAGTTTTAAATCAATCTAAAGTATATATGAGTAAACTTGGT
CTGACAGTTACCAATGCTTAATCAGTGAGGCACCTATCTCAGCGATCTGTCTATTTCGTTCATCCATAGT
TGCCTGACTCCCCGTCGTGTAGATAACTACGATACGGGAGGGCTTACCATCTGGCCCCAGTGCTGCAATG
ATACCGCGAGACCCACGCTCACCGGCTCCAGATTTATCAGCAATAAACCAGCCAGCCGGAAGGGCCGAGC
GCAGAAGTGGTCCTGCAACTTTATCCGCCTCCATCCAGTCTATTAATTGTTGCCGGGAAGCTAGAGTAAG
TAGTTCGCCAGTTAATAGTTTGCGCAACGTTGTTGCCATTGCTACAGGCATCGTGGTGTCACGCTCGTCG
TTTGGTATGGCTTCATTCAGCTCCGGTTCCCAACGATCAAGGCGAGTTACATGATCCCCCATGTTGTGCA
AAAAAGCGGTTAGCTCCTTCGGTCCTCCGATCGTTGTCAGAAGTAAGTTGGCCGCAGTGTTATCACTCAT
GGTTATGGCAGCACTGCATAATTCTCTTACTGTCATGCCATCCGTAAGATGCTTTTCTGTGACTGGTGAG
TACTCAACCAAGTCATTCTGAGAATAGTGTATGCGGCGACCGAGTTGCTCTTGCCCGGCGTCAATACGGG
ATAATACCGCGCCACATAGCAGAACTTTAAAAGTGCTCATCATTGGAAAACGTTCTTCGGGGCGAAAACT
CTCAAGGATCTTACCGCTGTTGAGATCCAGTTCGATGTAACCCACTCGTGCACCCAACTGATCTTCAGCA
TCTTTTACTTTCACCAGCGTTTCTGGGTGAGCAAAAACAGGAAGGCAAAATGCCGCAAAAAAGGGAATAA
GGGCGACACGGAAATGTTGAATACTCATACTCTTCCTTTTTCAATATTATTGAAGCATTTATCAGGGTTA
TTGTCTCATGAGCGGATACATATTTGAATGTATTTAGAAAAATAAACAAATAGGGGTTCCGCGCACATTT
CCCCGAAAAGTGCCACCTGACGTC
