>Addgene plasmid #80049 | pCMV-EPN-01(ΔL1) | addgene partial sequence | sequence record 157766 | T7 5'-TAATACGACTCACTATAGGG-3'
ATTATCGATCCGGAGGTACCCGGGCGGCCGCATGGGTGCGCGTGCGTCTGGTTCTAAATCTGGCTCCGGC
TCTGACTCTGGTAGCAAAATCGAAGAGCTGTTCAAGAAACACAAGATCGTTGCCGTGCTGCGTGCCAATA
GTGTGGAAGAAGCGAAAAAGAAAGCGCTGGCGGTTTTCCTGGGCGGCGTTCATCTGATTGAAATTACCTT
TACCGTGCCGGATGCGGATACCGTGATTAAGGAACTGAGCTTTCTGAAGGAAATGGGCGCGATTATTGGT
GCGGGCACCGTGACCAGCGTGGAGCAGTGCCGTAAAGCGGTGGAAAGTGGCGCCGAATTCATTGTGAGTC
CGCACCTGGACGAGGAAATTAGCCAATTTTGCAAGGAGAAGGGTGTGTTCTATATGCCAGGCGTTATGAC
CCCGACCGAACTGGTGAAAGCCATGAAACTGGGCCATACCATCTTAAAACTGTTTCCGGGTGAGGTGGTG
GGTCCGCAGTTTGTTAAAGCGATGAAAGGTCCGTTTCCGAATGTGAAATTTGTGCCAACCGGCGGTGTTA
ATCTGGACAATGTGTGCGAATGGTTCAAAGCGGGCGTGCTGGCCGTGGGCGTGGGCAGCGCGTTAGTGAA
AGGCACCCCGGTGGAAGTGGCGGAAAAGGCCAAGGCGTTCGTTGAGAAGATTCGTGGCTGCACCGAACAG
AAACTGATTAGCGAAGAAGATCTGCAGTCTCGTCCGGAAGCGGCCGCAGCGCCGGAAGAATCTTTCCGTT
CTGGTGTTGAAACCACCACGCCACCGCAAA
