>Addgene plasmid #80049 | pCMV-EPN-01(ΔL1) | addgene partial sequence | sequence record 157767 | BGH-rev 5'-TAGAAGGCACAGTCGAGG-3'
GGGGCTTCATGATGTCCCCATAATTTTTGGCAGAGGGAAAAAGATCTGCTAGCAAGCTTCTCGAGTCACT
GAGAAGACGGGTCGTTACCGAACAGAGAACGCAGAGAGGTCAGCGGGTACAGTTCTTTGTCGATCGGCTC
CTGTTTTTGCGGTGGCGTGGTGGTTTCAACACCAGAACGGAAAGATTCTTCCGGCGCTGCGGCCGCTTCC
GGACGAGACTGCAGATCTTCTTCGCTAATCAGTTTCTGTTCGGTGCAGCCACGAATCTTCTCAACGAACG
CCTTGGCCTTTTCCGCCACTTCCACCGGGGTGCCTTTCACTAACGCGCTGCCCACGCCCACGGCCAGCAC
GCCCGCTTTGAACCATTCGCACACATTGTCCAGATTAACACCGCCGGTTGGCACAAATTTCACATTCGGA
AACGGACCTTTCATCGCTTTAACAAACTGCGGACCCACCACCTCACCCGGAAACAGTTTTAAGATGGTAT
GGCCCAGTTTCATGGCTTTCACCAGTTCGGTCGGGGTCATAACGCCTGGCATATAGAACACACCCTTCTC
CTTGCAAAATTGGCTAATTTCCTCGTCCAGGTGCGGACTCACAATGAATTCGGCGCCACTTTCCACCGCT
TTACGGCACTGCTCCACGCTGGTCACGGTGCCCGCACCAATAATCGCGCCCATTTCCTTCAGAAAGCTCA
GTTCCTTAATCACGGTATCCGCATCCGGCACGGTAAAGGTAATTTCAATCAGATGAACGCCGCCCAGGAA
AACCGCCAGCGCTTTCTTTTTCGCTTCTTCCACACTATTGGCACGCAGCACGGCAACGATCTTGTGTTTC
TTGAACAGCTCTTCGATTTTGCTACCAGAGTCAGAGCCGGAGCCAGATTTAGAAC
